Addgene plasmid #216476: p2707-pHAGE-Ef1aL-dsRed-UBC-tagBFP
Purpose: lentiviral dual expression of dsRed and tagBFP
Depositing lab: Darrell Kotton. Depositing organization: Boston University Medical Campus. Publication: Generation of human alveolar epithelial type I cells from pluripotent stem cells. Burgess CL, Huang J, Bawa PS, Alysandratos KD, Minakin K, Ayers LJ, Morley MP, Babu A, Villacorta-Martin C, Yampolskaya M, Hinds A, Thapa BR, Wang F, Matschulat A, Mehta P, Morrisey EE, Varelas X, Kotton DN. Cell Stem Cell. 2024 Apr 15:S1934-5909(24)00098-5. doi: 10.1016/j.stem.2024.03.017. PubMed 38642558.
Backbone
  Vector backbone: pHAGE
  Backbone manufacturer: Darrell Kotton
  Total vector size (bp): 8839
  Vector type: Lentiviral
Growth in bacteria
  Bacterial resistance: Ampicillin, 100 μg/mL
  Growth temperature: 37°C
  Growth strain: NEB Stable
  Copy number: High Copy
Gene/Insert 1
  Gene/Insert name: dsRed
  Species: Discosoma coral
  Insert size (bp): 679
  Promoter: EF1aL
  Cloning method: Restriction Enzyme; 5′ cloning site NotI (not destroyed); 3′ cloning site BamHI (not destroyed)
  Sequencing primers: 5′ n/a; 3′ n/a
Gene/Insert 2
  Gene/Insert name: tagBFP
  Species: Synthetic
  Insert size (bp): 702
  Promoter: UBC
  Cloning method: Restriction Enzyme; 5′ cloning site NdeI (not destroyed); 3′ cloning site ClaI (not destroyed)
  Sequencing primers: 5′ acgaatccatatggccatgagcgagctgattaagg; 3′ ttcaatcgatatcctttaattaagcttgtgccccag
Terms and licenses: Academic/Nonprofit Terms; Industry Terms: Not Available to Industry
Depositor comments: Please visit https://www.biorxiv.org/content/10.1101/2023.01.19.524655v1 for bioRxiv preprint.
How to cite: p2707-pHAGE-Ef1aL-dsRed-UBC-tagBFP was a gift from Darrell Kotton (Addgene plasmid # 216476 ; http://n2t.net/addgene:216476 ; RRID:Addgene_216476)
