[The description below was written by a language model from this plasmid's Addgene catalogue record and pLannotate feature annotations shown in this document.]
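Description:
p2707-pHAGE-Ef1aL-dsRed-UBC-tagBFP is an 8,839 bp HIV-1-based lentiviral transfer plasmid built on the pHAGE backbone, designed to express two fluorescent proteins from independent promoters in transduced mammalian cells. In bacteria it is maintained through a high-copy ColE1/pUC-type origin and selected with ampicillin via the β-lactamase gene. The backbone outside the viral region also carries small remnants of lac regulatory elements, lacI, and SV40 origin and poly(A) sequences, which appear to be cloning leftovers rather than functional parts.

The viral cassette runs from an annotated truncated 5' LTR through the Ψ packaging signal (with an adjoining gag fragment), the Rev response element for Rev-dependent nuclear export of the genomic RNA, and the cPPT/CTS, which aids nuclear import of the reverse-transcribed genome. Downstream, the long form of the human EF-1α promoter drives dsRed, annotated in the sequence as the rapidly maturing tetrameric DsRed-Express variant and cloned between NotI and BamHI. It is followed directly by a human ubiquitin C promoter driving the monomeric blue protein TagBFP, cloned between NdeI and ClaI. A WPRE after the second reporter enhances transcript stability and expression, and the ΔU3 3' LTR makes the integrated provirus self-inactivating. Short nef fragments flank the LTR regions as viral remnants. Packaging functions are not encoded, so they must be supplied in trans.

The record states the purpose simply as lentiviral dual expression of dsRed and tagBFP. The preserved restriction sites around each reporter would allow either one to be swapped for a gene of interest, which is consistent with use as a dual-colour marking or control vector. It was deposited in connection with work on deriving alveolar epithelial type I cells from human pluripotent stem cells.
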