Features (pLannotate 1.2.2; 24 found; start..end, strand, type, name):
    377..634     +  LTR            5' LTR (truncated): truncated 5' long terminal repeat (LTR) from HIV-1
    681..806     +  misc_feature   HIV-1 Ψ: packaging signal of human immunodeficiency virus type 1
    790..1128    +  CDS            HIV-1 gag (fragment): gag protein from human immunodeficiency virus 1; gag
   1303..1536    +  misc_feature   RRE: The Rev response element (RRE) of HIV-1 allows for Rev-dependent mRNA export from the nucleus to the cytoplasm.
   1913..2013    +  CDS            Rev (fragment): human immunodeficiency virus 1 (HIV-1) Rev protein; rev; enhances nuclear export of unspliced and incompletely spliced viral mRNAs
   2058..2175    +  misc_feature   cPPT/CTS: central polypurine tract and central termination sequence of HIV-1
   2223..3401    +  promoter       EF-1α promoter: strong constitutive promoter for human elongation factor EF-1α
   3412..4089    +  CDS            DsRed-Express: rapidly maturing tetrameric variant of DsRed fluorescent protein (Bevis and Glick, 2002) mammalian codon-optimized
   4096..4494    +  promoter       UbC promoter: human ubiquitin C promoter
   4509..5210    +  CDS            TagBFP: monomeric blue fluorescent protein mammalian codon-optimized
   5229..5817    +  misc_feature   WPRE: woodchuck hepatitis virus posttranscriptional regulatory element
   5825..5890    +  CDS            nef (fragment): NEF_HV1Z2 - Experimental evidence at protein level: Swiss-Prot protein existence level 1. Extracellular Nef protein targets CD4(+) T-lymphocytes for apoptosis by interacting with CXCR4 surface receptors. From Human immunodeficiency virus type 1 group M subtype D (isolate Z2/CDC-Z34) (HIV-1).
   5892..6125    +  LTR            3' LTR (ΔU3): self-inactivating 3' long terminal repeat (LTR) from HIV-1
   6330..6434    +  promoter       AmpR promoter: bla
   6435..7295    +  CDS            AmpR: β-lactamase; bla; confers resistance to ampicillin, carbenicillin, and related antibiotics
   7466..8054    +  rep_origin     ori: high-copy-number ColE1/pMB1/pBR322/pUC origin of replication
   8237..8291    +  CDS            lacI (fragment): lac repressor; lacI; The lac repressor binds to the lac operator to inhibit transcription in E. coli. This inhibition can be relieved by adding lactose or isopropyl-β-D-thiogalactopyranoside (IPTG).
   8297..8390    +  rep_origin     SV40 ori (fragment): SV40 origin of replication
   8415..8452    +  CDS            lacI (fragment): lac repressor; lacI; The lac repressor binds to the lac operator to inhibit transcription in E. coli. This inhibition can be relieved by adding lactose or isopropyl-β-D-thiogalactopyranoside (IPTG).
   8465..8486    +  protein_bind   CAP binding site: CAP binding activates transcription in the presence of cAMP. E. coli catabolite activator protein
   8501..8531    +  promoter       lac promoter: promoter for the E. coli lac operon
   8539..8555    +  protein_bind   lac operator: The lac repressor binds to the lac operator to inhibit transcription in E. coli. This inhibition can be relieved by adding lactose or isopropyl-β-D-thiogalactopyranoside (IPTG). lac repressor encoded by lacI
   8589..8672    +  polyA_signal   SV40 poly(A) signal (fragment): SV40 polyadenylation signal
   8839..329     +  CDS            nef (fragment) (across the origin): NEF_HV1BR - Experimental evidence at protein level: Swiss-Prot protein existence level 1. Extracellular Nef protein targets CD4(+) T-lymphocytes for apoptosis by interacting with CXCR4 surface receptors (PubMed:14990729). From Human immunodeficiency virus type 1 group M subtype B (isolate BRU/LAI) (HIV-1).
>Addgene plasmid #216476 | p2707-pHAGE-Ef1aL-dsRed-UBC-tagBFP | addgene full sequence | sequence record 430204 | Addgene NGS Result
TGGAAGGGCTAATTCACTCCCAAAGAAGACAAGATATCCTTGATCTGTGGATCTACCACACACAAGGCTA
CTTCCCTGATTAGCAGAACTACACACCAGGGCCAGGGGTCAGATATCCACTGACCTTTGGATGGTGCTAC
AAGCTAGTACCAGTTGAGCCAGATAAGGTAGAAGAGGCCAATAAAGGAGAGAACACCAGCTTGTTACACC
CTGTGAGCCTGCATGGGATGGATGACCCGGAGAGAGAAGTGTTAGAGTGGAGGTTTGACAGCCGCCTAGC
ATTTCATCACGTGGCCCGAGAGCTGCATCCGGAGTACTTCAAGAACTGCTGATATCGAGCTTGCTACAAG
GGACTTTCCGCTGGGGACTTTCCAGGGAGGCGTGGCCTGGGCGGGACTGGGGAGTGGCGAGCCCTCAGAT
CCTGCATATAAGCAGCTGCTTTTTGCCTGTACTGGGTCTCTCTGGTTAGACCAGATCTGAGCCTGGGAGC
TCTCTGGCTAACTAGGGAACCCACTGCTTAAGCCTCAATAAAGCTTGCCTTGAGTGCTTCAAGTAGTGTG
TGCCCGTCTGTTGTGTGACTCTGGTAACTAGAGATCCCTCAGACCCTTTTAGTCAGTGTGGAAAATCTCT
AGCAGTGGCGCCCGAACAGGGACTTGAAAGCGAAAGGGAAACCAGAGGAGCTCTCTCGACGCAGGACTCG
GCTTGCTGAAGCGCGCACGGCAAGAGGCGAGGGGCGGCGACTGGTGAGTACGCCAAAAATTTTGACTAGC
GGAGGCTAGAAGGAGAGAGATGGGTGCGAGAGCGTCAGTATTAAGCGGGGGAGAATTAGATCGCGATGGG
AAAAAATTCGGTTAAGGCCAGGGGGAAAGAAAAAATATAAATTAAAACATATAGTATGGGCAAGCAGGGA
GCTAGAACGATTCGCAGTTAATCCTGGCCTGTTAGAAACATCAGAAGGCTGTAGACAAATACTGGGACAG
CTACAACCATCCCTTCAGACAGGATCAGAAGAACTTAGATCATTATATAATACAGTAGCAACCCTCTATT
GTGTGCATCAAAGGATAGAGATAAAAGACACCAAGGAAGCTTTAGACAAGATAGAGGAAGAGCAAAACAA
AAGTAAGACCACCGCACAGCAAGCGGCCGGCCGCTGATCTTCAGACCTGGAGGAGGAGATATGAGGGACA
ATTGGAGAAGTGAATTATATAAATATAAAGTAGTAAAAATTGAACCATTAGGAGTAGCACCCACCAAGGC
AAAGAGAAGAGTGGTGCAGAGAGAAAAAAGAGCAGTGGGAATAGGAGCTTTGTTCCTTGGGTTCTTGGGA
GCAGCAGGAAGCACTATGGGCGCAGCGTCAATGACGCTGACGGTACAGGCCAGACAATTATTGTCTGGTA
TAGTGCAGCAGCAGAACAATTTGCTGAGGGCTATTGAGGCGCAACAGCATCTGTTGCAACTCACAGTCTG
GGGCATCAAGCAGCTCCAGGCAAGAATCCTGGCTGTGGAAAGATACCTAAAGGATCAACAGCTCCTGGGG
ATTTGGGGTTGCTCTGGAAAACTCATTTGCACCACTGCTGTGCCTTGGAATGCTAGTTGGAGTAATAAAT
CTCTGGAACAGATTTGGAATCACACGACCTGGATGGAGTGGGACAGAGAAATTAACAATTACACAAGCTT
AATACACTCCTTAATTGAAGAATCGCAAAACCAGCAAGAAAAGAATGAACAAGAATTATTGGAATTAGAT
AAATGGGCAAGTTTGTGGAATTGGTTTAACATAACAAATTGGCTGTGGTATATAAAATTATTCATAATGA
TAGTAGGAGGCTTGGTAGGTTTAAGAATAGTTTTTGCTGTACTTTCTATAGTGAATAGAGTTAGGCAGGG
ATATTCACCATTATCGTTTCAGACCCACCTCCCAACCCCGAGGGGACCCGACAGGCCCGAAGGAATAGAA
GAAGAAGGTGGAGAGAGAGACAGAGACAGATCCATTCGATTAGTGAACGGATCTCGACGGTATCGCCGAA
TTCACAAATGGCAGTATTCATCCACAATTTTAAAAGAAAAGGGGGGATTGGGGGGTACAGTGCAGGGGAA
AGAATAGTAGACATAATAGCAACAGACATACAAACTAAAGAATTACAAAAACAAATTACAAAAATTCAAA
ATTTTCGGGTTTATTACAGGGACAGCAGAGATCCAGTTTGGACTAGTCGTGAGGCTCCGGTGCCCGTCAG
TGGGCAGAGCGCACATCGCCCACAGTCCCCGAGAAGTTGGGGGGAGGGGTCGGCAATTGAACCGGTGCCT
AGAGAAGGTGGCGCGGGGTAAACTGGGAAAGTGATGTCGTGTACTGGCTCCGCCTTTTTCCCGAGGGTGG
GGGAGAACCGTATATAAGTGCAGTAGTCGCCGTGAACGTTCTTTTTCGCAACGGGTTTGCCGCCAGAACA
CAGGTAAGTGCCGTGTGTGGTTCCCGCGGGCCTGGCCTCTTTACGGGTTATGGCCCTTGCGTGCCTTGAA
TTACTTCCACCTGGCTGCAGTACGTGATTCTTGATCCCGAGCTTCGGGTTGGAAGTGGGTGGGAGAGTTC
GAGGCCTTGCGCTTAAGGAGCCCCTTCGCCTCGTGCTTGAGTTGAGGCCTGGCCTGGGCGCTGGGGCCGC
CGCGTGCGAATCTGGTGGCACCTTCGCGCCTGTCTCGCTGCTTTCGATAAGTCTCTAGCCATTTAAAATT
TTTGATGACCTGCTGCGACGCTTTTTTTCTGGCAAGATAGTCTTGTAAATGCGGGCCAAGATCTGCACAC
TGGTATTTCGGTTTTTGGGGCCGCGGGCGGCGACGGGGCCCGTGCGTCCCAGCGCACATGTTCGGCGAGG
CGGGGCCTGCGAGCGCGGCCACCGAGAATCGGACGGGGGTAGTCTCAAGCTGGCCGGCCTGCTCTGGTGC
CTGGCCTCGCGCCGCCGTGTATCGCCCCGCCCTGGGCGGCAAGGCTGGCCCGGTCGGCACCAGTTGCGTG
AGCGGAAAGATGGCCGCTTCCCGGCCCTGCTGCAGGGAGCTCAAAATGGAGGACGCGGCGCTCGGGAGAG
CGGGCGGGTGAGTCACCCACACAAAGGAAAAGGGCCTTTCCGTCCTCAGCCGTCGCTTCATGTGACTCCA
CGGAGTACCGGGCGCCGTCCAGGCACCTCGATTAGTTCTCGAGCTTTTGGAGTACGTCGTCTTTAGGTTG
GGGGGAGGGGTTTTATGCGATGGAGTTTCCCCACACTGAGTGGGTGGAGACTGAAGTTAGGCCAGCTTGG
CACTTGATGTAATTCTCCTTGGAATTTGCCCTTTTTGAGTTTGGATCTTGGTTCATTCTCAAGCCTCAGA
CAGTGGTTCAAAGTTTTTTTCTTCCATTTCAGGTGTCGTGAAGCGGCCGCCATGGCCTCCTCCGAGGACG
TCATCAAGGAGTTCATGCGCTTCAAGGTGCGCATGGAGGGCTCCGTGAACGGCCACGAGTTCGAGATCGA
GGGCGAGGGCGAGGGCCGCCCCTACGAGGGCACCCAGACCGCCAAGCTGAAGGTGACCAAGGGCGGCCCC
CTGCCCTTCGCCTGGGACATCCTGTCCCCCCAGTTCCAGTACGGCTCCAAGGTGTACGTGAAGCACCCCG
CCGACATCCCCGACTACAAGAAGCTGTCCTTCCCCGAGGGCTTCAAGTGGGAGCGCGTGATGAACTTCGA
GGACGGCGGCGTGGTGACCGTGACCCAGGACTCCTCCCTGCAGGACGGCTCCTTCATCTACAAGGTGAAG
TTCATCGGCGTGAACTTCCCCTCCGACGGCCCCGTAATGCAGAAGAAGACTATGGGCTGGGAGGCCTCCA
CCGAGCGCCTGTACCCCCGCGACGGCGTGCTGAAGGGCGAGATCCACAAGGCCCTGAAGCTGAAGGACGG
CGGCCACTACCTGGTGGAGTTCAAGTCCATCTACATGGCCAAGAAGCCCGTGCAGCTGCCCGGCTACTAC
TACGTGGACTCCAAGCTGGACATCACCTCCCACAACGAGGACTACACCATCGTGGAGCAGTACGAGCGCG
CCGAGGGCCGCCACCACCTGTTCCTGTAGGGATCCGGCCTCCGCGCCGGGTTTTGGCGCCTCCCGCGGGC
GCCCCCCTCCTCACGGCGAGCGCTGCCACGTCAGACGAAGGGCGCAGCGAGCGTCCTGATCCTTCCGCCC
GGACGCTCAGGACAGCGGCCCGCTGCTCATAAGACTCGGCCTTAGAACCCCAGTATCAGCAGAAGGACAT
TTTAGGACGGGACTTGGGTGACTCTAGGGCACTGGTTTTCTTTCCAGAGAGCGGAACAGGCGAGGAAAAG
TAGTCCCTTCTCGGCGATTCTGCGGAGGGATCTCCGTGGGGCGGTGAACGCCGATGATTATATAAGGACG
CGCCGGGTGTGGCACAGCTAGTTCCGTCGCAGCCGGGATTTGGGTCGCGGTTCTTGTTTGTGGATCGCTG
TGATCGTCACTTGGCCGCCCATATGGCCATGAGCGAGCTGATTAAGGAGAACATGCACATGAAGCTGTAC
ATGGAGGGCACCGTGGACAACCATCACTTCAAGTGCACATCCGAGGGCGAAGGCAAGCCCTACGAGGGCA
CCCAGACCATGAGAATCAAGGTGGTCGAGGGCGGCCCTCTCCCCTTCGCCTTCGACATCCTGGCTACTAG
CTTCCTCTACGGCAGCAAGACCTTCATCAACCACACCCAGGGCATCCCCGACTTCTTCAAGCAGTCCTTC
CCTGAGGGCTTCACATGGGAGAGAGTCACCACATACGAAGACGGGGGCGTGCTGACCGCTACCCAGGACA
CCAGCCTCCAGGACGGCTGCCTCATCTACAACGTCAAGATCAGAGGGGTGAACTTCACATCCAACGGCCC
TGTGATGCAGAAGAAAACACTCGGCTGGGAGGCCTTCACCGAGACGCTGTACCCCGCTGACGGCGGCCTG
GAAGGCAGAAACGACATGGCCCTGAAGCTCGTGGGCGGGAGCCATCTGATCGCAAACATCAAGACCACAT
ATAGATCCAAGAAACCCGCTAAGAACCTCAAGATGCCTGGCGTCTACTATGTGGACTACAGACTGGAAAG
AATCAAGGAGGCCAACAACGAGACCTACGTCGAGCAGCACGAGGTGGCAGTGGCCAGATACTGCGACCTC
CCTAGCAAACTGGGGCACAAGCTTAATTAAAGGATATCGATAGATCCTAATCAACCTCTGGATTACAAAA
TTTGTGAAAGATTGACTGGTATTCTTAACTATGTTGCTCCTTTTACGCTATGTGGATACGCTGCTTTAAT
GCCTTTGTATCATGCTATTGCTTCCCGTATGGCTTTCATTTTCTCCTCCTTGTATAAATCCTGGTTGCTG
TCTCTTTATGAGGAGTTGTGGCCCGTTGTCAGGCAACGTGGCGTGGTGTGCACTGTGTTTGCTGACGCAA
CCCCCACTGGTTGGGGCATTGCCACCACCTGTCAGCTCCTTTCCGGGACTTTCGCTTTCCCCCTCCCTAT
TGCCACGGCGGAACTCATCGCCGCCTGCCTTGCCCGCTGCTGGACAGGGGCTCGGCTGTTGGGCACTGAC
AATTCCGTGGTGTTGTCGGGGAAATCATCGTCCTTTCCTTGGCTGCTCGCCTGTGTTGCCACCTGGATTC
TGCGCGGGACGTCCTTCTGCTACGTCCCTTCGGCCCTCAATCCAGCGGACCTTCCTTCCCGCGGCCTGCT
GCCGGCTCTGCGGCCTCTTCCGCGTCTTCGCCTTCGCCCTCAGACGAGTCGGATCTCCCTTTGGGCCGCC
TCCCCGCCTGAGATCCTTTAAGACCAATGACTTACAAGGCAGCTGTAGATCTTAGCCACTTTTTAAAAGA
AAAGGGGGGACTGGAAGGGCTAATTCACTCCCAACGAAGACAAGATCTGCTTTTTGCTTGTACTGGGTCT
CTCTGGTTAGACCAGATCTGAGCCTGGGAGCTCTCTGGCTAACTAGGGAACCCACTGCTTAAGCCTCAAT
AAAGCTTGCCTTGAGTGCTTCAAGTAGTGTGTGCCCGTCTGTTGTGTGACTCTGGTAACTAGAGATCCCT
CAGACCCTTTTAGTCAGTGTGGAAAATCTCTAGCAGTAGTAGTTCATGTCATCTTATTATTCAGTATTTA
TAACTTGCAAAGAAATGAATATCAGAGAGTGAGAGGCCCGGGTTAATTAAGGAAAGGGCTAGATCATTCT
TGAAGACGAAAGGGCCTCGTGATACGCCTATTTTTATAGGTTAATGTCATGATAATAATGGTTTCTTAGA
CGTCAGGTGGCACTTTTCGGGGAAATGTGCGCGGAACCCCTATTTGTTTATTTTTCTAAATACATTCAAA
TATGTATCCGCTCATGAGACAATAACCCTGATAAATGCTTCAATAATATTGAAAAAGGAAGAGTATGAGT
ATTCAACATTTCCGTGTCGCCCTTATTCCCTTTTTTGCGGCATTTTGCCTTCCTGTTTTTGCTCACCCAG
AAACGCTGGTGAAAGTAAAAGATGCTGAAGATCAGTTGGGTGCACGAGTGGGTTACATCGAACTGGATCT
CAACAGCGGTAAGATCCTTGAGAGTTTTCGCCCCGAAGAACGTTTTCCAATGATGAGCACTTTTAAAGTT
CTGCTATGTGGCGCGGTATTATCCCGTGTTGACGCCGGGCAAGAGCAACTCGGTCGCCGCATACACTATT
CTCAGAATGACTTGGTTGAGTACTCACCAGTCACAGAAAAGCATCTTACGGATGGCATGACAGTAAGAGA
ATTATGCAGTGCTGCCATAACCATGAGTGATAACACTGCGGCCAACTTACTTCTGACAACGATCGGAGGA
CCGAAGGAGCTAACCGCTTTTTTGCACAACATGGGGGATCATGTAACTCGCCTTGATCGTTGGGAACCGG
AGCTGAATGAAGCCATACCAAACGACGAGCGTGACACCACGATGCCTGTAGCAATGGCAACAACGTTGCG
CAAACTATTAACTGGCGAACTACTTACTCTAGCTTCCCGGCAACAATTAATAGACTGGATGGAGGCGGAT
AAAGTTGCAGGACCACTTCTGCGCTCGGCCCTTCCGGCTGGCTGGTTTATTGCTGATAAATCTGGAGCCG
GTGAGCGTGGGTCTCGCGGTATCATTGCAGCACTGGGGCCAGATGGTAAGCCCTCCCGTATCGTAGTTAT
CTACACGACGGGGAGTCAGGCAACTATGGATGAACGAAATAGACAGATCGCTGAGATAGGTGCCTCACTG
ATTAAGCATTGGTAACTGTCAGACCAAGTTTACTCATATATACTTTAGATTGATTTAAAACTTCATTTTT
AATTTAAAAGGATCTAGGTGAAGATCCTTTTTGATAATCTCATGACCAAAATCCCTTAACGTGAGTTTTC
GTTCCACTGAGCGTCAGACCCCGTAGAAAAGATCAAAGGATCTTCTTGAGATCCTTTTTTTCTGCGCGTA
ATCTGCTGCTTGCAAACAAAAAAACCACCGCTACCAGCGGTGGTTTGTTTGCCGGATCAAGAGCTACCAA
CTCTTTTTCCGAAGGTAACTGGCTTCAGCAGAGCGCAGATACCAAATACTGTTCTTCTAGTGTAGCCGTA
GTTAGGCCACCACTTCAAGAACTCTGTAGCACCGCCTACATACCTCGCTCTGCTAATCCTGTTACCAGTG
GCTGCTGCCAGTGGCGATAAGTCGTGTCTTACCGGGTTGGACTCAAGACGATAGTTACCGGATAAGGCGC
AGCGGTCGGGCTGAACGGGGGGTTCGTGCACACAGCCCAGCTTGGAGCGAACGACCTACACCGAACTGAG
ATACCTACAGCGTGAGCTATGAGAAAGCGCCACGCTTCCCGAAGGGAGAAAGGCGGACAGGTATCCGGTA
AGCGGCAGGGTCGGAACAGGAGAGCGCACGAGGGAGCTTCCAGGGGGAAACGCCTGGTATCTTTATAGTC
CTGTCGGGTTTCGCCACCTCTGACTTGAGCGTCGATTTTTGTGATGCTCGTCAGGGGGGCGGAGCCTATG
GAAAAACGCCAGCAACGCGGCCTTTTTACGGTTCCTGGCCTTTTGCTGGCCTTTTGCTCACATGTTCTTT
CCTGCGTTATCCCCTGATTCTGTGGATAACCGTATTACCGCCTTTGAGTGAGCTGATACCGCTCGCCGCA
GCCGAACGACCGAGCGCAGCGAGTCAGTGAGCGAGGAAGCGGAAGAGCGCCCAATACGCAAACCGCCTCT
CCCCGCGCGTTGGCCGATTCATTAATGCAGCAAGCTCATGGCTGACTAATTTTTTTTATTTATGCAGAGG
CCGAGGCCGCCTCGGCCTCTGAGCTATTCCAGAAGTAGTGAGGAGGCTTTTTTGGAGGCCTAGGCTTTTG
CAAAAAGCTCCCCGTGGCACGACAGGTTTCCCGACTGGAAAGCGGGCAGTGAGCGCAACGCAATTAATGT
GAGTTAGCTCACTCATTAGGCACCCCAGGCTTTACACTTTATGCTTCCGGCTCGTATGTTGTGTGGAATT
GTGAGCGGATAACAATTTCACACAGGAAACAGCTATGACATGATTACGAATTTCACAAATAAAGCATTTT
TTTCACTGCATTCTAGTTGTGGTTTGTCCAAACTCATCAATGTATCTTATCATGTCTGGATCAACTGGAT
AACTCAAGCTAACCAAAATCATCCCAAACTTCCCACCCCATACCCTATTACCACTGCCAATTACCTGTGG
TTTCATTTACTCTAAACCTGTGATTCCTCTGAATTATTTTCATTTTAAAGAAATTGTATTTGTTAAATAT
GTACTACAAACTTAGTAGT
